Addgene plasmid #172799: pLBT0030
Purpose: Level 1 module containing 35S-HSP21-cYFP_notag_P3 F
Depositing lab: Benjamin Field. Depositing organization: CNRS DR12, Delegation Provence et Corse. Publication: MoBiFC: development of a modular bimolecular fluorescence complementation toolkit for the analysis of chloroplast protein-protein interactions. Velay F, Soula M, Mehrez M, Belbachir C, D'Alessandro S, Laloi C, Crete P, Field B. Plant Methods. 2022 May 26;18(1):69. doi: 10.1186/s13007-022-00902-1. PubMed 35619173.
Backbone
  Vector backbone: pICH47751
  Backbone manufacturer: Engler et al. 2014
  Vector type: Synthetic Biology
Growth in bacteria
  Bacterial resistance: Ampicillin, 100 μg/mL
  Growth temperature: 37°C
  Growth strain: DH5alpha
  Copy number: High Copy
Gene/Insert
  Gene/Insert name: p35S-5UTMV-CTPSSU-mHSP21-cYFP-3U+TER35S
  Species: A. thaliana (mustard weed)
  Cloning method: Restriction Enzyme; 5′ cloning site Unknown (unknown if destroyed)
Terms and licenses: Academic/Nonprofit Terms; Industry Terms: Not Available to Industry
Depositor comments: Please visit https://www.biorxiv.org/content/10.1101/2021.03.01.433373v1 for bioRxiv preprint.
How to cite: pLBT0030 was a gift from Benjamin Field (Addgene plasmid # 172799 ; http://n2t.net/addgene:172799 ; RRID:Addgene_172799)
