[The description below was written by a language model from this plasmid's Addgene catalogue record and pLannotate feature annotations shown in this document.]
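Description:
pLBT0030 is a Level 1 Golden Gate/MoClo module built in the pICH47751 acceptor backbone and belongs to the MoBiFC toolkit, a modular bimolecular fluorescence complementation system for studying protein-protein interactions in chloroplasts. The backbone is a binary-type plant vector. Nopaline-type left and right T-DNA border repeats flank the cargo, and an incP oriV together with trfA provides broad-host-range replication. A high-copy ColE1/pUC origin supports propagation in E. coli. Selection in bacteria is by ampicillin through the β-lactamase gene and its native promoter. A short TetR fragment is also annotated as a backbone remnant. The "P3 F" in the name appears to indicate position 3 in forward orientation for later multigene assembly, although the record does not spell this out.

The single transcription unit is driven by the CaMV 35S promoter. Upstream CaMV sequence is annotated as a viral ORF fragment and is probably part of a long promoter version. The promoter is followed by the TMV Ω 5′ leader, which acts as a translational enhancer. The coding region begins with the chloroplast transit peptide of the Arabidopsis RuBisCO small subunit (RBCS-1A), annotated as two fragments separated by a gap. This is fused to the mature portion of the Arabidopsis chloroplast small heat shock protein HSP21, followed by a C-terminal fragment of YFP (cYFP) with no epitope tag. The unit ends with the CaMV 35S 3′ UTR and polyadenylation signal. The fusion is thus targeted to the chloroplast, where fluorescence is reconstituted only if the cYFP half is brought close to a partner protein carrying the complementary N-terminal YFP fragment. The module is meant to be combined with other Level 1 units into a multigene construct for expression in plants.
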