Features (pLannotate 1.2.2; 17 found; start..end, strand, type, name):
     46..70      +  misc_feature   RB T-DNA repeat: right border repeat from nopaline C58 T-DNA
    182..202     -  CDS            TetR (fragment): tetracycline resistance regulatory protein; tetR
    229..1374    -  CDS            trfA: TRFA_ECOLX - Experimental evidence at protein level: Swiss-Prot protein existence level 1. Also involved in plasmid copy number control, promoting intermolecular coupling of protein bound iterons at oriV, which inhibits replication initiation. From Escherichia coli.
   1710..2298    -  rep_origin     ori: high-copy-number ColE1/pMB1/pBR322/pUC origin of replication
   2469..3329    -  CDS            AmpR: β-lactamase; bla; confers resistance to ampicillin, carbenicillin, and related antibiotics
   3330..3434    -  promoter       AmpR promoter: bla
   3521..4152    -  rep_origin     oriV: incP origin of replication
   4244..4268    +  misc_feature   LB T-DNA repeat: left border repeat from nopaline C58 T-DNA
   4376..5182    +  CDS            IBMP_CAMVB (fragment): Experimental evidence at protein level: Swiss-Prot protein existence level 1. Enhances the ribosomal termination-reinitiation event leading to the translation of major open reading frames on the polycistronic viral RNAs. From Cauliflower mosaic virus (strain Bari 1) (CaMV).
   5366..5711    +  promoter       CaMV 35S promoter: strong constitutive promoter from cauliflower mosaic virus
   5663..5709    +  promoter       minimal CaMV 35S promoter: minimal 35S promoter from cauliflower mosaic virus
   5740..5793    +  misc_feature   TMV Ω: translational enhancer from the tobacco mosaic virus 5'-leader sequence (Gallie et al., 1988)
   5802..5975    +  CDS            RBCS-1A (fragment): RBS1A_ARATH - Also known as ATS1A. Experimental evidence at protein level: Swiss-Prot protein existence level 1. RuBisCO catalyzes two reactions: the carboxylation of D- ribulose 1,5-bisphosphate, the primary event in carbon dioxide fixation, as well as the oxidative fragmentation of the pentose substrate. Both reactions occur simultaneously and in competition at the same active site. Although the small subunit is not catalytic it is essential for maximal activity. From Arabidopsis thaliana (Mouse-ear cress).
   6079..6159    +  CDS            RBCS-1A (fragment): RBS1A_ARATH - Also known as ATS1A. Experimental evidence at protein level: Swiss-Prot protein existence level 1. RuBisCO catalyzes two reactions: the carboxylation of D- ribulose 1,5-bisphosphate, the primary event in carbon dioxide fixation, as well as the oxidative fragmentation of the pentose substrate. Both reactions occur simultaneously and in competition at the same active site. Although the small subunit is not catalytic it is essential for maximal activity. From Arabidopsis thaliana (Mouse-ear cress).
   6151..6702    +  CDS            HSP21 (fragment): HS25P_ARATH - Also known as HSP25.3. Experimental evidence at protein level: Swiss-Prot protein existence level 1. Chaperone protein required for seedling and chloroplast development under heat stress, probably by maintaining plastid-encoded RNA polymerase (PEP)-dependent transcription. From Arabidopsis thaliana (Mouse-ear cress).
   6709..6906    +  CDS            EYFP (fragment): enhanced YFP mammalian codon-optimized
   6941..1       +  polyA_signal   CaMV poly(A) signal (across the origin): cauliflower mosaic virus polyadenylation signal
>Addgene plasmid #172799 | pLBT0030 | addgene full sequence | sequence record 346696 | Addgene NGS Result
CGCTTTACTTGTCTTCTGCACGAAGTGGTTTAAACTATCAGTGTTTGACAGGATATATTGGCGGGTAAAC
CTAAGAGAAAAGAGCGTTTATTAGAATAATCGGATATTTAAAAGGGCGTGAAAAGGTTTATCCGTTCGTC
CATTTGTATGTGCATGCCAACCACAGGGTTCCCCAGATCAGGCGCTGGCTGCTGAACCCCCAGCCGGAAC
TGACCCCACAAGGCCCTAGCGTTTGCAATGCACCAGGTCATCATTGACCCAGGCGTGTTCCACCAGGCCG
CTGCCTCGCAACTCTTCGCAGGCTTCGCCGACCTGCTCGCGCCACTTCTTCACGCGGGTGGAATCCGATC
CGCACATGAGGCGGAAGGTTTCCAGCTTGAGCGGGTACGGCTCCCGGTGCGAGCTGAAATAGTCGAACAT
CCGTCGGGCCGTCGGCGACAGCTTGCGGTACTTCTCCCATATGAATTTCGTGTAGTGGTCGCCAGCAAAC
AGCACGACGATTTCCTCGTCGATCAGGACCTGGCAACGGGACGTTTTCTTGCCACGGTCCAGGACGCGGA
AGCGGTGCAGCAGCGACACCGATTCCAGGTGCCCAACGCGGTCGGACGTGAAGCCCATCGCCGTCGCCTG
TAGGCGCGACAGGCATTCCTCGGCCTTCGTGTAATACCGGCCATTGATCGACCAGCCCAGGTCCTGGCAA
AGCTCGTAGAACGTGAAGGTGATCGGCTCGCCGATAGGGGTGCGCTTCGCGTACTCCAACACCTGCTGCC
ACACCAGTTCGTCATCGTCGGCCCGCAGCTCGACGCCGGTGTAGGTGATCTTCACGTCCTTGTTGACGTG
GAAAATGACCTTGTTTTGCAGCGCCTCGCGCGGGATTTTCTTGTTGCGCGTGGTGAACAGGGCAGAGCGG
GCCGTGTCGTTTGGCATCGCTCGCATCGTGTCCGGCCACGGCGCAATATCGAACAAGGAAAGCTGCATTT
CCTTGATCTGCTGCTTCGTGTGTTTCAGCAACGCGGCCTGCTTGGCCTCGCTGACCTGTTTTGCCAGGTC
CTCGCCGGCGGTTTTTCGCTTCTTGGTCGTCATAGTTCCTCGCGTGTCGATGGTCATCGACTTCGCCAAA
CCTGCCGCCTCCTGTTCAAGACGACGCGAACGCTCCACGGCGGCCGATGGCGCGGGCAGGGCAGGGGGAG
CCAGTTGCACGCTGTCGCGCTCGATCTTGGCCGTAGCTTGCTGGACCATCGAGCCGACGGACTGGAAGGT
TTCGCGGGGCGCACGCATGACGGTGCGGCTTGCGATGGTTTCGGCATCCTCGGCGGAAAACCCCGCGTCG
ATCAGTTCTTGCCTGTATGCCTTCCGGTCAAACGTCCGATTCATTCACCCTCCTTGCGGGATTGCCCCGA
CTCACGCCGGGGCAATGTGCCCTTATTCCTGATTTGACCCGCCTGGTGCCTTGGTGTCCAGATAATCCAC
CTTATCGGCAATGAAGTCGGTCCCGTAGACCGTCTGGCCGTCCTTCTCGTACTTGGTATTCCGAATCTTG
CCCTGCACGAATACCAGCGACCCCTTGCCCAAATACTTGCCGTGGGCCTCGGCCTGAGAGCCAAAACACT
TGATGCGGAAGAAGTCGGTGCGCTCCTGCTTGTCGCCGGCATCGTTGCGCCACATCTAGGATCTGCCAGG
AACCGTAAAAAGGCCGCGTTGCTGGCGTTTTTCCATAGGCTCCGCCCCCCTGACGAGCATCACAAAAATC
GACGCTCAAGTCAGAGGTGGCGAAACCCGACAGGACTATAAAGATACCAGGCGTTTCCCCCTGGAAGCTC
CCTCGTGCGCTCTCCTGTTCCGACCCTGCCGCTTACCGGATACCTGTCCGCCTTTCTCCCTTCGGGAAGC
GTGGCGCTTTCTCATAGCTCACGCTGTAGGTATCTCAGTTCGGTGTAGGTCGTTCGCTCCAAGCTGGGCT
GTGTGCACGAACCCCCCGTTCAGCCCGACCGCTGCGCCTTATCCGGTAACTATCGTCTTGAGTCCAACCC
GGTAAGACACGACTTATCGCCACTGGCAGCAGCCACTGGTAACAGGATTAGCAGAGCGAGGTATGTAGGC
GGTGCTACAGAGTTCTTGAAGTGGTGGCCTAACTACGGCTACACTAGAAGAACAGTATTTGGTATCTGCG
CTCTGCTGAAGCCAGTTACCTTCGGAAAAAGAGTTGGTAGCTCTTGATCCGGCAAACAAACCACCGCTGG
TAGCGGTGGTTTTTTTGTTTGCAAGCAGCAGATTACGCGCAGAAAAAAAGGATCTCAAGAAGATCCTTTG
ATCTTTTCTACGGGGTCTGACGCTCAGTGGAACGAAAACTCACGTTAAGGGATTTTGGTCATGAGATTAT
CAAAAAGGATCTTCACCTAGATCCTTTTAAATTAAAAATGAAGTTTTAAATCAATCTAAAGTATATATGA
GTAAACTTGGTCTGACAGTTACCAATGCTTAATCAGTGAGGCACCTATCTCAGCGATCTGTCTATTTCGT
TCATCCATAGTTGCCTGACTCCCCGTCGTGTAGATAACTACGATACGGGAGGGCTTACCATCTGGCCCCA
GTGCTGCAATGATACCGCGAGAACCACGCTCACCGGCTCCAGATTTATCAGCAATAAACCAGCCAGCCGG
AAGGGCCGAGCGCAGAAGTGGTCCTGCAACTTTATCCGCCTCCATCCAGTCTATTAATTGTTGCCGGGAA
GCTAGAGTAAGTAGTTCGCCAGTTAATAGTTTGCGCAACGTTGTTGCCATTGCTACAGGCATCGTGGTGT
CACGCTCGTCGTTTGGTATGGCTTCATTCAGCTCCGGTTCCCAACGATCAAGGCGAGTTACATGATCCCC
CATGTTGTGCAAAAAAGCGGTTAGCTCCTTCGGTCCTCCGATCGTTGTCAGAAGTAAGTTGGCCGCAGTG
TTATCACTCATGGTTATGGCAGCACTGCATAATTCTCTTACTGTCATGCCATCCGTAAGATGCTTTTCTG
TGACTGGTGAGTACTCAACCAAGTCATTCTGAGAATAGTGTATGCGGCGACCGAGTTGCTCTTGCCCGGC
GTCAATACGGGATAATACCGCGCCACATAGCAGAACTTTAAAAGTGCTCATCATTGGAAAACGTTCTTCG
GGGCGAAAACTCTCAAGGATCTTACCGCTGTTGAGATCCAGTTCGATGTAACCCACTCGTGCACCCAACT
GATCTTCAGCATCTTTTACTTTCACCAGCGTTTCTGGGTGAGCAAAAACAGGAAGGCAAAATGCCGCAAA
AAAGGGAATAAGGGCGACACGGAAATGTTGAATACTCATACTCTTCCTTTTTCAATATTATTGAAGCATT
TATCAAGGTTATTGTCTCATGAGCGGATACATATTTGAATGTATTTAGAAAAATAAACAAATAGGGGTTC
CGCGCACGAATTGGCCAGCGCTGCCATTTTTGGGGTGAGGCCGTTCGCGGCCGAGGGGCGCAGCCCCTGG
GGGGATGGGAGGCCCGCGTTAGCGGGCCGGGAGGGTTCGAGAAGGGGGGGCACCCCCCTTCGGCGTGCGC
GGTCACGCGCACAGGGCGCAGCCCTGGTTAAAAACAAGGTTTATAAATATTGGTTTAAAAGCAGGTTAAA
AGACAGGTTAGCGGTGGCCGAAAAACGGGCGGAAACCCTTGCAAATGCTGGATTTTCTGCCTGTGGACAG
CCCCTCAAATGTCAATAGGTGCGCCCCTCATCTGTCAGCACTCTGCCCCTCAAGTGTCAAGGATCGCGCC
CCTCATCTGTCAGTAGTCGCGCCCCTCAAGTGTCAATACCGCAGGGCACTTATCCCCAGGCTTGTCCACA
TCATCTGTGGGAAACTCGCGTAAAATCAGGCGTTTTCGCCGATTTGCGAGGCTGGCCAGCTCCACGTCGC
CGGCCGAAATCGAGCCTGCCCCTCATCTGTCAACGCCGCGCCGGGTGAGTCGGCCCCTCAAGTGTCAACG
TCCGCCCCTCATCTGTCAGTGAGGGCCAAGTTTTCCGCGAGGTATCCACAACGCCGGCGGCCGCGGTGTC
TCGCACACGGCTTCGACGGCGTTTCTGGCGCGTTTGCAGGGCCATAGACGGCCGCCAGCCCAGCGGCGAG
GGCAACCAGCCCGGTGAGCGTCGCAAAGGAGATCCTGATCTGACTGATGGGCTGCCTGTATCGAGTGGTG
ATTTTGTGCCGAGCTGCCGGTCGGGGAGCTGTTGGCTGGCTGGTGGCAGGATATATTGTGGTGTAAACAA
ATTGACGCTTAGACAACTTAATAACACATTGCGGACGTTTTTAATGTACTGGGGTGGATGCAGTGGGCCC
CACTCTGTGAAGACAAACTAGAATTCGAGCTCGGAGGAATTCCAATCCCACAAAAATCTGAGCTTAACAG
CACAGTTGCTCCTCTCAGAGCAGAATCGGGTATTCAACACCCTCATATCAACTACTACGTTGTGTATAAC
GGTCCACATGCCGGTATATACGATGACTGGGGTTGTACAAAGGCGGCAACAAACGGCGTTCCCGGAGTTG
CACACAAGAAATTTGCCACTATTACAGAGGCAAGAGCAGCAGCTGACGCGTACACAACAAGTCAGCAAAC
AGACAGGTTGAACTTCATCCCCAAAGGAGAAGCTCAACTCAAGCCCAAGAGCTTTGCTAAGGCCCTAACA
AGCCCACCAAAGCAAAAAGCCCACTGGCTCACGCTAGGAACCAAAAGGCCCAGCAGTGATCCAGCCCCAA
AAGAGATCTCCTTTGCCCCGGAGATTACAATGGACGATTTCCTCTATCTTTACGATCTAGGAAGGAAGTT
CGAAGGTGAAGGTGACGACACTATGTTCACCACTGATAATGAGAAGGTTAGCCTCTTCAATTTCAGAAAG
AATGCTGACCCACAGATGGTTAGAGAGGCCTACGCAGCAAGTCTCATCAAGACGATCTACCCGAGTAACA
ATCTCCAGGAGATCAAATACCTTCCCAAGAAGGTTAAAGATGCAGTCAAAAGATTCAGGACTAATTGCAT
CAAGAACACAGAGAAAGACATATTTCTCAAGATCAGAAGTACTATTCCAGTATGGACGATTCAAGGCTTG
CTTCATAAACCAAGGCAAGTAATAGAGATTGGAGTCTCTAAAAAGGTAGTTCCTACTGAATCTAAGGCCA
TGCATGGAGTCTAAGATTCAAATCGAGGATCTAACAGAACTCGCCGTCAAGACTGGCGAACAGTTCATAC
AGAGTCTTTTACGACTCAATGACAAGAAGAAAATCTTCGTCAACATGGTGGAGCACGACACTCTGGTCTA
CTCCAAAAATGTCAAAGATACAGTCTCAGAAGATCAAAGGGCTATTGAGACTTTTCAACAAAGGATAATT
TCGGGAAACCTCCTCGGATTCCATTGCCCAGCTATCTGTCACTTCATCGAAAGGACAGTAGAAAAGGAAG
GTGGCTCCTACAAATGCCATCATTGCGATAAAGGAAAGGCTATCATTCAAGATCTCTCTGCCGACAGTGG
TCCCAAAGATGGACCCCCACCCACGAGGAGCATCGTGGAAAAAGAAGAGGTTCCAACCACGTCTACAAAG
CAAGTGGATTGATGTGACATCTCCACTGACGTAAGGGATGACGCACAATCCCACTATCCTTCGCAAGACC
CTTCCTCTATATAAGGAAGTTCATTTCATTTGGAGAGGACACGCTCGAGTATAAGAGCTCATTTTTACAA
CAATTACCAACAACAACAAACAACAAACAACATTACAATTACATTTACAATTATCGATACAATGGCTTCC
TCTATGCTCTCTTCCGCTACTATGGTTGCCTCTCCGGCTCAGGCCACTATGGTCGCTCCTTTCAACGGAC
TTAAGTCCTCCGCTGCCTTCCCAGCCACCCGCAAGGCTAACAACGACATTACTTCCATCACAAGCAACGG
CGGAAGAGTTAACTGCATGCAGGTCATTTATATTTCTTCTTTCACTTTTTTATTATTCCATATGATTTTT
TTCGGTTCTTTCTTCGAATCTACATAAACTAATATCATTGGAAAAATCGAAAAAATAGGTGTGGCCTCCG
ATTGGAAAGAAGAAGTTTGAGACTCTCTCTTACCTTCCTGACCTTACCGATTCCGAAGGTGCTCAAGACC
AGAGAGAAAACTCCATTGATGTTGTTCAGCAAGGACAACAAAAAGGGAACCAAGGATCAAGTGTCGAAAA
AAGACCTCAACAACGCTTAACCATGGATGTCTCTCCTTTCGGATTGTTGGATCCTTTGTCACCAATGAGG
ACGATGCGACAAATGTTAGATACTATGGACAGGATGTTCGAGGACACTATGCCTGTCTCAGGAAGAAACA
GAGGAGGAAGTGGAGTGTCAGAGATTCGTGCACCGTGGGACATCAAAGAGGAAGAACACGAGATCAAGAT
GCGTTTCGACATGCCTGGACTCTCTAAAGAGGACGTCAAAATCTCTGTAGAAGATAACGTACTTGTGATC
AAAGGAGAGCAGAAGAAGGAGGACAGTGATGATTCTTGGTCTGGAAGAAGCGTTAGCTCATATGGAACAC
GACTTCAGCTCCCAGACAACTGTGAGAAAGACAAGATCAAAGCTGAGCTCAAGAACGGAGTCCTCTTTAT
CACTATCCCTAAGACCAAAGTCGAACGCAAAGTCATCGATGTCCAGATTCAATCTTCGGGCAGCGTGCAG
CTCGCCGACCACTACCAGCAGAACACCCCCATCGGCGACGGCCCCGTGCTGCTGCCCGACAACCACTACC
TGAGCTACCAGTCCGCCCTGAGCAAAGACCCCAACGAGAAGCGCGATCACATGGTCCTGCTGGAGTTCGT
GACCGCCGCCGGGATCACTCTCGGCATGGACGAGCTGTACAAGTAAGCTTCTCTAGCTAGAGTCGATCGA
CAAGCTCGAGTTTCTCCATAATAATGTGTGAGTAGTTCCCAGATAAGGGAATTAGGGTTCCTATAGGGTT
TCGCTCATGTGTTGAGCATATAAGAAACCCTTAGTATGTATTTGTATTTGTAAAATACTTCTATCAATAA
AATTTCTAATTCCTAAAACCAAAATCCAGTACTAAAATCCAGAT
